Addgene plasmid #225727: 2M-T-Mce3R_R53A
Purpose: To express Mce3R mutant R53A in E. coli
Depositing lab: Nicole Sampson. Depositing organization: Stony Brook University. Publication: Mycobacterium tuberculosis Mce3R TetR-like Repressor Forms an Asymmetric Four-Helix Bundle and Binds a Nonpalindrome Sequencedagger. Panagoda NT, Balazsi G, Sampson NS. ACS Chem Biol. 2024 Dec 20;19(12):2580-2592. doi: 10.1021/acschembio.4c00687. Epub 2024 Nov 15. PubMed 39545866.
Backbone
  Vector backbone: pET
  Vector type: Bacterial Expression
Growth in bacteria
  Bacterial resistance: Ampicillin, 100 μg/mL
  Growth temperature: 37°C
  Growth strain: DH5alpha
  Copy number: Low Copy
Gene/Insert
  Gene/Insert name: mce3R (alt name: Rv1963c)
  Species: Mycobacterium tuberculosis
  Mutation: R53A
  Tag / fusion protein: 6xHis-MBP (N terminal on insert)
  Cloning method: Ligation Independent Cloning
Terms and licenses: Academic/Nonprofit Terms; Industry Terms: Not Available to Industry
How to cite: 2M-T-Mce3R_R53A was a gift from Nicole Sampson (Addgene plasmid # 225727 ; http://n2t.net/addgene:225727 ; RRID:Addgene_225727)
