[The description below was written by a language model from this plasmid's Addgene catalogue record and pLannotate feature annotations shown in this document.]
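Description:
2M-T-Mce3R_R53A is a pET-family bacterial expression plasmid (7,136 nt in the sequenced record) for producing the R53A point mutant of Mce3R (Rv1963c), a Mycobacterium tuberculosis TetR-like transcriptional repressor, in E. coli. Mce3R is annotated as repressing the mce3 operon and downregulating its own expression. The backbone is pBR322-derived. It carries a ColE1/pMB1-type origin together with the bom mobilisation region and the rop gene, which holds copy number down, consistent with the catalogue's low-copy designation. Selection is by ampicillin through the bla β-lactamase gene under its native promoter. Two fragments of the tetracycline efflux gene and its promoter are also annotated, but these are non-functional remnants of the parental backbone, as is a predicted E. coli open reading frame next to rop.

The expression cassette spans the numbering origin of the circular map. A T7 promoter and the T7 gene 10 ribosome binding site drive a fusion that begins with a 6xHis tag, followed by a signal-sequence-free maltose binding protein that stays in the cytosol, a TEV protease recognition site, and then the mce3R coding sequence. A T7 terminator lies downstream. A short fragment annotated as a T7 gene 10B-derived solubility tag sits between the insert and the terminator and appears to be residual vector sequence. The insert was introduced by ligation independent cloning. No lac operator or lacI gene is annotated, and expression requires a host that supplies T7 RNA polymerase. The His tag allows affinity purification, MBP aids solubility, and TEV cleavage can remove both to release Mce3R R53A. The record states only expression in E. coli as the purpose, and the effect of the R53A substitution is not described.
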