Features (pLannotate 1.2.2; 17 found; start..end, strand, type, name):
      2..1219    +  CDS            mce3R: MCE3R_MYCTU - Experimental evidence at protein level: Swiss-Prot protein existence level 1. Mce3R represses the transcription of mce3 operon and downregulates its own expression, but does not affect the transcription of mce1, mce2 and mce4 operons. From Mycobacterium tuberculosis (strain ATCC 25618 / H37Rv).
   1308..1357    +  CDS            SET1 (fragment): solubility-enhancement tag derived from T7 phage gene 10B
   1365..1412    +  terminator     T7 terminator: transcription terminator for bacteriophage T7 RNA polymerase
   1438..1730    -  CDS            TcR (fragment): tetracycline efflux protein; tet; confers resistance to tetracycline
   1778..1806    -  promoter       tet promoter: E. coli promoter for tetracycline efflux protein gene
   1919..2023    +  promoter       AmpR promoter: bla
   2024..2884    +  CDS            AmpR: β-lactamase; bla; confers resistance to ampicillin, carbenicillin, and related antibiotics
   3055..3643    +  rep_origin     ori: high-copy-number ColE1/pMB1/pBR322/pUC origin of replication
   3829..3968    -  misc_feature   bom: basis of mobility region from pBR322
   4070..4261    -  CDS            rop: Rop protein, which maintains plasmids at low copy number; rop
   4278..4658    +  CDS            YPB1_ECOLX: Protein predicted: Swiss-Prot protein existence level 4. From Escherichia coli.
   4900..5800    -  CDS            TcR (fragment): tetracycline efflux protein; tet; confers resistance to tetracycline
   5822..5840    +  promoter       T7 promoter: promoter for bacteriophage T7 RNA polymerase
   5929..5951    +  RBS            RBS: efficient ribosome binding site from bacteriophage T7 gene 10 (Olins and Rangwala, 1989)
   5971..5988    +  CDS            6xHis: 6xHis affinity tag
   5998..7098    +  CDS            MBP: maltose binding protein from E. coli; malE (mutated); This version of the gene does not encode a signal sequence, so MBP will remain in the cytosol.
   7111..7127    +  CDS            TEV site (fragment): tobacco etch virus (TEV) protease recognition and cleavage site
>Addgene plasmid #225727 | 2M-T-Mce3R_R53A | addgene full sequence | sequence record 455601 | Addgene NGS Result
AATGGCATCCGTCGCCCAACCCGTTAGGCGCCGCCCAAAGGACCGGAAGAAGCAGATTTTGGATCAGGCC
GTTGGACTGTTCATCGAACGTGGCTTCCATTCGGTCAAATTGGAGGACATTGCCGAGGCGGCCGGGGTGA
CCGCGCGCGCGTTGTATGCACACTACGACAACAAGCAGGCGTTGCTCGCCGAAGCGATCCGAACCGGCCA
GGATCAGTACCAGAGCGCGCGTCGTCTCACCGAGGGCGAGACGGAGCCGACGCCGCGGCCGTTGAACGCC
GATCTGGAAGACCTGATCGCCGCGGCGGTCGCCTCTCGGGCGTTGACGGTGCTGTGGCAGCGCGAGGCCC
GCTACCTCAACGAGGACGACCGCACGGCGGTCCGGCGCCGCATCAACGCGATCGTCGCCGGCATGCGTGA
CAGCGTGCTGCTGGAGGTGCCCGATCTGAGTCCACAGCATTCGGAGTTGCGGGCGTGGGCGGTGTCCAGC
ACTTTGACCAGCCTGGGCCGGCACAGCCTAAGCCTGCCGGGCGAGGAACTGAAAAAGCTTCTCTACCAGG
CGTGTATGGCCGCGGCAAGGACGCCTCCCGTCTGCGAATTGCCGCCACTGCCGGCCGGTGATGCCGCACG
CGACGAGGCCGACGTGCTGTTCTCCCGCTACGAGACCCTGCTGGCCGCGGGCGCGCGGCTGTTCCGTGCG
CAGGGCTATCCGGCCGTCAACACCAGCGAAATCGGCAAGGGAGCCGGCATCGCGGGCCCGGGGCTGTACC
GTTCGTTTTCTTCCAAACAGGCCATCCTGGACGCGCTCATCCGCCGCCTCGACGAGTGGCGCTGCCTGGA
GTGCATCCGAGCGCTACGAGCGAATCAGCAAGCGGCACAACGGTTGCGCGGCCTTGTCCAAGGGCACGTT
CGGATCAGCTTGGACGCTCCGGATCTGGTGGCAGTGTCGGTCACCGAACTGTCGCACGCCTCTGTCGGAG
TACGCGACGGCTACCTGCGAAATCAGGGCGACCGCGAGGCCGTGTGGATCGACCTCATCGGCAAGCTGGT
ACCCGCGACCAGTGTCGCCCAGGGGCGACTGCTGGTCGCGGCGGCGATTAGCTTCATCGAAGACGTCGCT
CGCACCTGGCATCTCACGCGCTACGCCGGAGTCGCCGACGAGATCAGTGGCCTGGCGCTGGCGATCCTGA
CCAGCGGGGCAGGTAACCTCTTGCGCGCATAGTAATAACATTGGAAGTGGATAACGGATCCGCGATCGCG
GCGCGCCACCTGGTGGCCGGCCGGTACCACGCGTGCGCGCTGATCCGGCTGCTAACAAAGCCCGAAAGGA
AGCTGAGTTGGCTGCTGCCACCGCTGAGCAATAACTAGCATAACCCCTTGGGGCCTCTAAACGGGTCTTG
AGGGGTTTTTTGCTGAAAGGAGGAACTATATCCGGATATCCACAGGACGGGTGTGGTCGCCATGATCGCG
TAGTCGATAGTGGCTCCAAGTAGCGAAGCGAGCAGGACTGGGCGGCGGCCAAAGCGGTCGGACAGTGCTC
CGAGAACGGGTGCGCATAGAAATTGCATCAACGCATATAGCGCTAGCAGCACGCCATAGTGACTGGCGAT
GCTGTCGGAATGGACGATATCCCGCAAGAGGCCCGGCAGTACCGGCATAACCAAGCCTATGCCTACAGCA
TCCAGGGTGACGGTGCCGAGGATGACGATGAGCGCATTGTTAGATTTCATACACGGTGCCTGACTGCGTT
AGCAATTTAACTGTGATAAACTACCGCATTAAAGCTTATCGATGATAAGCTGTCAAACATGAGAATTCTT
GAAGACGAAAGGGCCTCGTGATACGCCTATTTTTATAGGTTAATGTCATGATAATAATGGTTTCTTAGAC
GTCAGGTGGCACTTTTCGGGGAAATGTGCGCGGAACCCCTATTTGTTTATTTTTCTAAATACATTCAAAT
ATGTATCCGCTCATGAGACAATAACCCTGATAAATGCTTCAATAACATTGAAAAAGGAAGAGTATGAGTA
TTCAACATTTCCGTGTCGCCCTTATTCCCTTTTTTGCGGCATTTTGCCTTCCTGTTTTTGCTCACCCAGA
AACGCTGGTGAAAGTAAAAGATGCTGAAGATCAGTTGGGTGCACGAGTGGGTTACATCGAACTGGATCTC
AACAGCGGTAAGATCCTTGAGAGTTTTCGCCCCGAAGAACGTTTTCCAATGATGAGCACTTTTAAAGTTC
TGCTATGTGGCGCGGTATTATCCCGTGTTGACGCCGGGCAAGAGCAACTCGGTCGCCGCATACACTATTC
TCAGAATGACTTGGTTGAGTACTCACCAGTCACAGAAAAGCATCTTACGGATGGCATGACAGTAAGAGAA
TTATGCAGTGCTGCCATAACCATGAGTGATAACACTGCGGCCAACTTACTTCTGACAACGATCGGAGGAC
CGAAGGAGCTAACCGCTTTTTTGCACAACATGGGGGATCATGTAACTCGCCTTGATCGTTGGGAACCGGA
GCTGAATGAAGCCATACCAAACGACGAGCGTGACACCACGATGCCTGCAGCAATGGCAACAACGTTGCGC
AAACTATTAACTGGCGAACTACTTACTCTAGCTTCCCGGCAACAATTAATAGACTGGATGGAGGCGGATA
AAGTTGCAGGACCACTTCTGCGCTCGGCCCTTCCGGCTGGCTGGTTTATTGCTGATAAATCTGGAGCCGG
TGAGCGTGGGTCTCGCGGTATCATTGCAGCACTGGGGCCAGATGGTAAGCCCTCCCGTATCGTAGTTATC
TACACGACGGGGAGTCAGGCAACTATGGATGAACGAAATAGACAGATCGCTGAGATAGGTGCCTCACTGA
TTAAGCATTGGTAACTGTCAGACCAAGTTTACTCATATATACTTTAGATTGATTTAAAACTTCATTTTTA
ATTTAAAAGGATCTAGGTGAAGATCCTTTTTGATAATCTCATGACCAAAATCCCTTAACGTGAGTTTTCG
TTCCACTGAGCGTCAGACCCCGTAGAAAAGATCAAAGGATCTTCTTGAGATCCTTTTTTTCTGCGCGTAA
TCTGCTGCTTGCAAACAAAAAAACCACCGCTACCAGCGGTGGTTTGTTTGCCGGATCAAGAGCTACCAAC
TCTTTTTCCGAAGGTAACTGGCTTCAGCAGAGCGCAGATACCAAATACTGTCCTTCTAGTGTAGCCGTAG
TTAGGCCACCACTTCAAGAACTCTGTAGCACCGCCTACATACCTCGCTCTGCTAATCCTGTTACCAGTGG
CTGCTGCCAGTGGCGATAAGTCGTGTCTTACCGGGTTGGACTCAAGACGATAGTTACCGGATAAGGCGCA
GCGGTCGGGCTGAACGGGGGGTTCGTGCACACAGCCCAGCTTGGAGCGAACGACCTACACCGAACTGAGA
TACCTACAGCGTGAGCTATGAGAAAGCGCCACGCTTCCCGAAGGGAGAAAGGCGGACAGGTATCCGGTAA
GCGGCAGGGTCGGAACAGGAGAGCGCACGAGGGAGCTTCCAGGGGGAAACGCCTGGTATCTTTATAGTCC
TGTCGGGTTTCGCCACCTCTGACTTGAGCGTCGATTTTTGTGATGCTCGTCAGGGGGGCGGAGCCTATGG
AAAAACGCCAGCAACGCGGCCTTTTTACGGTTCCTGGCCTTTTGCTGGCCTTTTGCTCACATGTTCTTTC
CTGCGTTATCCCCTGATTCTGTGGATAACCGTATTACCGCCTTTGAGTGAGCTGATACCGCTCGCCGCAG
CCGAACGACCGAGCGCAGCGAGTCAGTGAGCGAGGAAGCGGAAGAGCGCCTGATGCGGTATTTTCTCCTT
ACGCATCTGTGCGGTATTTCACACCGCAATGGTGCACTCTCAGTACAATCTGCTCTGATGCCGCATAGTT
AAGCCAGTATACACTCCGCTATCGCTACGTGACTGGGTCATGGCTGCGCCCCGACACCCGCCAACACCCG
CTGACGCGCCCTGACGGGCTTGTCTGCTCCCGGCATCCGCTTACAGACAAGCTGTGACCGTCTCCGGGAG
CTGCATGTGTCAGAGGTTTTCACCGTCATCACCGAAACGCGCGAGGCAGCTGCGGTAAAGCTCATCAGCG
TGGTCGTGAAGCGATTCACAGATGTCTGCCTGTTCATCCGCGTCCAGCTCGTTGAGTTTCTCCAGAAGCG
TTAATGTCTGGCTTCTGATAAAGCGGGCCATGTTAAGGGCGGTTTTTTCCTGTTTGGTCACTGATGCCTC
CGTGTAAGGGGGATTTCTGTTCATGGGGGTAATGATACCGATGAAACGAGAGAGGATGCTCACGATACGG
GTTACTGATGATGAACATGCCCGGTTACTGGAACGTTGTGAGGGTAAACAACTGGCGGTATGGATGCGGC
GGGACCAGAGAAAAATCACTCAGGGTCAATGCCAGCGCTTCGTTAATACAGATGTAGGTGTTCCACAGGG
TAGCCAGCAGCATCCTGCGATGCAGATCCGGAACATAATGGTGCAGGGCGCTGACTTCCGCGTTTCCAGA
CTTTACGAAACACGGAAACCGAAGACCATTCATGTTGTTGCTCAGGTCGCAGACGTTTTGCAGCAGCAGT
CGCTTCACGTTCGCTCGCGTATCGGTGATTCATTCTGCTAACCAGTAAGGCAACCCCGCCAGCCTAGCCG
GGTCCTCAACGACAGGAGCACGATCATGCGCACCCGTGGCCAGGACCCAACGCTGCCCGAGATGCGCCGC
GTGCGGCTGCTGGAGATGGCGGACGCGATGGATATGTTCTGCCAAGGGTTGGTTTGCGCATTCACAGTTC
TCCGCAAGAATTGATTGGCTCCAATTCTTGGAGTGGTGAATCCGTTAGCGAGGTGCCGCCGGCTTCCATT
CAGGTCGAGGTGGCCCGGCTCCATGCACCGCGACGCAACGCGGGGAGGCAGACAAGGTATAGGGCGGCGC
CTACAATCCATGCCAACCCGTTCCATGTGCTCGCCGAGGCGGCATAAATCGCCGTGACGATCAGCGGTCC
AATGATCGAAGTTAGGCTGGTAAGAGCCGCGAGCGATCCTTGAAGCTGTCCCTGATGGTCGTCATCTACC
TGCCTGGACAGCATGGCCTGCAACGCGGGCATCCCGATGCCGCCGGAAGCGAGAAGAATCATAATGGGGA
AGGCCATCCAGCCTCGCGTCGCGAACGCCAGCAAGACGTAGCCCAGCGCGTCGGCCGCCATGCCGGCGAT
AATGGCCTGCTTCTCGCCGAAACGTTTGGTGGCGGGACCAGTGACGAAGGCTTGAGCGAGGGCGTGCAAG
ATTCCGAATACCGCAAGCGACAGGCCGATCATCGTCGCGCTCCAGCGAAAGCGGTCCTCGCCGAAAATGA
CCCAGAGCGCTGCCGGCACCTGTCCTACGAGTTGCATGATAAAGAAGACAGTCATAAGTGCGGCGACGAT
AGTCATGCCCCGCGCCCACCGGAAGGAGCTGACTGGGTTGAAGGCTCTCAAGGGCATCGGTCGACGCTCT
CCCTTATGCGACTCCTGCATTAGGAAGCAGCCCAGTAGTAGGTTGAGGCCGTTGAGCACCGCCGCCGCAA
GGAATGGTGCATGCAAGGAGATGGCGCCCAACAGTCCCCCGGCCACGGGGCCTGCCACCATACCCACGCC
GAAACAAGCGCTCATGAGCCCGAAGTGGCGAGCCCGATCTTCCCCATCGGTGATGTCGGCGATATAGGCG
CCAGCAACCGCACCTGTGGCGCCGGTGATGCCGGCCACGATGCGTCCGGCGTAGAGGATCGAGATCTCGA
TCCCGCGAAATTAATACGACTCACTATAGGGAGACCACAACGGTTTCCCTCTAGTGCCGGCTCCGGAGAG
CTCTTTAATTAAGCGGCCGCCCTGCAGGACTCGAGTTCTAGAAATAATTTTGTTTAACTTTAAGAAGGAG
ATATACATATGAAATCTTCTCACCATCACCATCACCATGGTTCTTCTATGAAAATCGAAGAAGGTAAACT
GGTAATCTGGATTAACGGCGATAAAGGCTATAACGGTCTCGCTGAAGTCGGTAAGAAATTCGAGAAAGAT
ACCGGAATTAAAGTCACCGTTGAGCATCCGGATAAACTGGAAGAGAAATTCCCACAGGTTGCGGCAACTG
GCGATGGCCCTGACATTATCTTCTGGGCACACGACCGCTTTGGTGGCTACGCTCAATCTGGCCTGTTGGC
TGAAATCACCCCGGACAAAGCGTTCCAGGACAAGCTGTATCCGTTTACCTGGGATGCCGTACGTTACAAC
GGCAAGCTGATTGCTTACCCGATCGCTGTTGAAGCGTTATCGCTGATTTATAACAAAGATCTGCTGCCGA
ACCCGCCAAAAACCTGGGAAGAGATCCCGGCGCTGGATAAAGAACTGAAAGCGAAAGGTAAGAGCGCGCT
GATGTTCAACCTGCAAGAACCGTACTTCACCTGGCCGCTGATTGCTGCTGACGGGGGTTATGCGTTCAAG
TATGAAAACGGCAAGTACGACATTAAAGACGTGGGCGTGGATAACGCTGGCGCGAAAGCGGGTCTGACCT
TCCTGGTTGACCTGATTAAAAACAAACACATGAATGCAGACACCGATTACTCCATCGCAGAAGCTGCCTT
TAATAAAGGCGAAACAGCGATGACCATCAACGGCCCGTGGGCATGGTCCAACATCGACACCAGCAAAGTG
AATTATGGTGTAACGGTACTGCCGACCTTCAAGGGTCAACCATCCAAACCGTTCGTTGGCGTGCTGAGCG
CAGGTATTAACGCCGCCAGTCCGAACAAAGAGCTGGCAAAAGAGTTCCTCGAAAACTATCTGCTGACTGA
TGAAGGTCTGGAAGCGGTTAATAAAGACAAACCGCTGGGTGCCGTAGCGCTGAAGTCTTACGAGGAAGAG
TTGGCGAAAGATCCACGTATTGCCGCCACTATGGAAAACGCCCAGAAAGGTGAAATCATGCCGAACATCC
CGCAGATGTCCGCTTTCTGGTATGCCGTGCGTACTGCGGTGATCAACGCCGCCAGCGGTCGTCAGACTGT
CGATGAAGCCCTGAAAGACGCGCAGACTAATGGGATCGAGGAAAACCTGTACTTCCAATCCAATGC
