>Addgene plasmid #225727 | 2M-T-Mce3R_R53A | depositor partial sequence | sequence record 442247 | R53A Mce3R insert
ATGGCATCCGTCGCCCAACCCGTTAGGCGCCGCCCAAAGGACCGGAAGAAGCAGATTTTGGATCAGGCCG
TTGGACTGTTCATCGAACGTGGCTTCCATTCGGTCAAATTGGAGGACATTGCCGAGGCGGCCGGGGTGAC
CGCGCGCGCGTTGTATGCACACTACGACAACAAGCAGGCGTTGCTCGCCGAAGCGATCCGAACCGGCCAG
GATCAGTACCAGAGCGCGCGTCGTCTCACCGAGGGCGAGACGGAGCCGACGCCGCGGCCGTTGAACGCCG
ATCTGGAAGACCTGATCGCCGCGGCGGTCGCCTCTCGGGCGTTGACGGTGCTGTGGCAGCGCGAGGCCCG
CTACCTCAACGAGGACGACCGCACGGCGGTCCGGCGCCGCATCAACGCGATCGTCGCCGGCATGCGTGAC
AGCGTGCTGCTGGAGGTGCCCGATCTGAGTCCACAGCATTCGGAGTTGCGGGCGTGGGCGGTGTCCAGCA
CTTTGACCAGCCTGGGCCGGCACAGCCTAAGCCTGCCGGGCGAGGAACTGAAAAAGCTTCTCTACCAGGC
GTGTATGGCCGCGGCAAGGACGCCTCCCGTCTGCGAATTGCCGCCACTGCCGGCCGGTGATGCCGCACGC
GACGAGGCCGACGTGCTGTTCTCCCGCTACGAGACCCTGCTGGCCGCGGGCGCGCGGCTGTTCCGTGCGC
AGGGCTATCCGGCCGTCAACACCAGCGAAATCGGCAAGGGAGCCGGCATCGCGGGCCCGGGGCTGTACCG
TTCGTTTTCTTCCAAACAGGCCATCCTGGACGCGCTCATCCGCCGCCTCGACGAGTGGCGCTGCCTGGAG
TGCATCCGAGCGCTACGAGCGAATCAGCAAGCGGCACAACGGTTGCGCGGCCTTGTCCAAGGGCACGTTC
GGATCAGCTTGGACGCTCCGGATCTGGTGGCAGTGTCGGTCACCGAACTGTCGCACGCCTCTGTCGAAGT
ACGCGACGGCTACCTGCGAAATCAGGGCGACCGCGAGGCCGTGTGGATCGACCTCATCGGCAAGCTGGTA
CCCGCGACCAGTGTCGCCCAGGGGCGACTGCTGGTCGCGGCGGCGATTAGCTTCATCGAAGACGTCGCTC
GCACCTGGCATCTCACGCGCTACGCCGGAGTCGCCGACGAGATCAGTGGCCTGGCGCTGGCGATCCTGAC
CAGCGGGGCAGGTAACCTCTTGCGCGCATAG
